Addgene plasmid #196762: pGG-PIP24
Purpose: Contains MPK3 promoter
Depositing lab: Marc Somssich. Depositing organization: University of Melbourne. Publication: Resolving spatially distinct phytohormone response zones in Arabidopsis thaliana roots colonized by Fusarium oxysporum. Calabria J, Wang L, Rast-Somssich MI, Chen HW, Watt M, Persson S, Andersen TG, Idnurm A, Somssich M. J Exp Bot. 2025 Jan 17:erae516. doi: 10.1093/jxb/erae516. PubMed 39823275.
Backbone
  Vector backbone: pGGA000
  Total vector size (bp): 3338
  Vector type: GreenGate (GG) Entry Vector
Growth in bacteria
  Bacterial resistance: Ampicillin, 100 μg/mL
  Growth temperature: 37°C
  Growth strain: DH5alpha
  Copy number: High Copy
Gene/Insert
  Gene/Insert name: MITOGEN-ACTIVATED PROTEIN KINASE 3 (alt names: MPK3; AT3G45640)
  Species: A. thaliana (mustard weed)
  Insert size (bp): 654
  Entrez Gene: MPK3 (a.k.a. AT3G45640, ATMAPK3, ATMPK3, T6D9.4, mitogen-activated protein kinase 3)
Terms and licenses: Academic/Nonprofit Terms; Industry Terms: Not Available to Industry
Depositor comments: Please visit https://doi.org/10.1101/2022.12.20.521292 for bioRxiv preprint.
How to cite: pGG-PIP24 was a gift from Marc Somssich (Addgene plasmid # 196762 ; http://n2t.net/addgene:196762 ; RRID:Addgene_196762)
