[The description below was written by a language model from this plasmid's Addgene catalogue record and pLannotate feature annotations shown in this document.]
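Description:
pGG-PIP24 is a GreenGate entry vector built on the pGGA000 backbone, a small (3,338 bp) high-copy E. coli plasmid. In the GreenGate Golden Gate cloning system, the "A" module position is the one reserved for promoters. It is propagated through a ColE1/pUC-type origin of replication and selected with ampicillin via the β-lactamase gene driven by its native bla promoter. The rest of the annotated backbone consists of cloning-vector remnants: a lacI fragment, a CAP binding site, the lac promoter and operator, a lacZα fragment, and partial bom and rop sequences. None of these play a role in the module's function in plants.

The payload is a 654 bp fragment from Arabidopsis thaliana MITOGEN-ACTIVATED PROTEIN KINASE 3 (MPK3, AT3G45640), which the record describes as the MPK3 promoter rather than the coding sequence. The automated feature table does not annotate the insert itself. An unannotated stretch of roughly the right length lies between the SP6 and T7 phage promoters, which face inward toward it, and this is presumably where the promoter fragment sits. The type IIS sites and overhangs used for GreenGate assembly are also not annotated.

As an entry module, the plasmid is not an expression construct in its own right. It supplies the MPK3 regulatory sequence for one-step assembly with other GreenGate modules, such as tags, coding sequences or reporters, terminators and plant resistance cassettes, into a plant destination vector. The associated work examined spatially distinct phytohormone response zones in Arabidopsis roots colonized by Fusarium oxysporum, which suggests the promoter was used to build transcriptional reporters, though the record does not state the exact downstream constructs.
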