Features (pLannotate 1.2.2; 12 found; start..end, strand, type, name):
     96..200     +  promoter       AmpR promoter: bla
    201..1061    +  CDS            AmpR: β-lactamase; bla; confers resistance to ampicillin, carbenicillin, and related antibiotics
   1232..1820    +  rep_origin     ori: high-copy-number ColE1/pMB1/pBR322/pUC origin of replication
   2003..2095    +  CDS            lacI (fragment): lac repressor; lacI; The lac repressor binds to the lac operator to inhibit transcription in E. coli. This inhibition can be relieved by adding lactose or isopropyl-β-D-thiogalactopyranoside (IPTG).
   2108..2129    +  protein_bind   CAP binding site: CAP binding activates transcription in the presence of cAMP. E. coli catabolite activator protein
   2144..2174    +  promoter       lac promoter: promoter for the E. coli lac operon
   2182..2198    +  protein_bind   lac operator: The lac repressor binds to the lac operator to inhibit transcription in E. coli. This inhibition can be relieved by adding lactose or isopropyl-β-D-thiogalactopyranoside (IPTG). lac repressor encoded by lacI
   2212..2230    +  promoter       SP6 promoter: promoter for bacteriophage SP6 RNA polymerase
   2925..2943    -  promoter       T7 promoter: promoter for bacteriophage T7 RNA polymerase
   2945..3097    +  CDS            lacZα (fragment): LacZα fragment of β-galactosidase; lacZ fragment
   3103..3202    -  misc_feature   bom (fragment): basis of mobility region from pBR322
   3304..1       -  CDS            rop (fragment) (across the origin): Rop protein, which maintains plasmids at low copy number; rop
>Addgene plasmid #196762 | pGG-PIP24 | addgene full sequence | sequence record 394772 | Addgene NGS Result
GACGAAAGGGCCTCGTGATACGCCTATTTTTATAGGTTAATGTCATGATAATAATGGTTTCTTAGACGTC
AGGTGGCACTTTTCGGGGAAATGTGCGCGGAACCCCTATTTGTTTATTTTTCTAAATACATTCAAATATG
TATCCGCTCATGAGACAATAACCCTGATAAATGCTTCAATAATATTGAAAAAGGAAGAGTATGAGTATTC
AACATTTCCGTGTCGCCCTTATTCCCTTTTTTGCGGCATTTTGCCTTCCTGTTTTTGCTCACCCAGAAAC
GCTGGTGAAAGTAAAAGATGCTGAAGATCAGTTGGGTGCACGAGTGGGTTACATCGAACTGGATCTCAAC
AGCGGTAAGATCCTTGAGAGTTTTCGCCCCGAAGAACGTTTTCCAATGATGAGCACTTTTAAAGTTCTGC
TATGTGGCGCGGTATTATCCCGTATTGACGCCGGGCAAGAGCAACTCGGTCGCCGCATACACTATTCTCA
GAATGACTTGGTTGAGTACTCACCAGTCACAGAAAAGCATCTTACGGATGGCATGACAGTAAGAGAATTA
TGCAGTGCTGCCATAACCATGAGTGATAACACTGCGGCCAACTTACTTCTGACAACGATCGGAGGACCGA
AGGAGCTAACCGCTTTTTTGCACAACATGGGGGATCATGTAACTCGCCTTGATCGTTGGGAACCGGAGCT
GAATGAAGCCATACCAAACGACGAGCGTGACACCACGATGCCTGTAGCAATGGCAACAACGTTGCGCAAA
CTATTAACTGGCGAACTACTTACTCTAGCTTCCCGGCAACAATTAATAGACTGGATGGAGGCGGATAAAG
TTGCAGGACCACTTCTGCGCTCGGCCCTTCCGGCTGGCTGGTTTATTGCTGATAAATCTGGAGCCGGTGA
GCGTGGCTCTCGAGGTATCATTGCAGCACTGGGGCCAGATGGTAAGCCCTCCCGTATCGTAGTTATCTAC
ACGACGGGGAGTCAGGCAACTATGGATGAACGAAATAGACAGATCGCTGAGATAGGTGCCTCACTGATTA
AGCATTGGTAACTGTCAGACCAAGTTTACTCATATATACTTTAGATTGATTTAAAACTTCATTTTTAATT
TAAAAGGATCTAGGTGAAGATCCTTTTTGATAATCTCATGACCAAAATCCCTTAACGTGAGTTTTCGTTC
CACTGAGCGTCAGACCCCGTAGAAAAGATCAAAGGATCTTCTTGAGATCCTTTTTTTCTGCGCGTAATCT
GCTGCTTGCAAACAAAAAAACCACCGCTACCAGCGGTGGTTTGTTTGCCGGATCAAGAGCTACCAACTCT
TTTTCCGAAGGTAACTGGCTTCAGCAGAGCGCAGATACCAAATACTGTTCTTCTAGTGTAGCCGTAGTTA
GGCCACCACTTCAAGAACTCTGTAGCACCGCCTACATACCTCGCTCTGCTAATCCTGTTACCAGTGGCTG
CTGCCAGTGGCGATAAGTCGTGTCTTACCGGGTTGGACTCAAGACGATAGTTACCGGATAAGGCGCAGCG
GTCGGGCTGAACGGGGGGTTCGTGCACACAGCCCAGCTTGGAGCGAACGACCTACACCGAACTGAGATAC
CTACAGCGTGAGCTATGAGAAAGCGCCACGCTTCCCGAAGGGAGAAAGGCGGACAGGTATCCGGTAAGCG
GCAGGGTCGGAACAGGAGAGCGCACGAGGGAGCTTCCAGGGGGAAACGCCTGGTATCTTTATAGTCCTGT
CGGGTTTCGCCACCTCTGACTTGAGCGTCGATTTTTGTGATGCTCGTCAGGGGGGCGGAGCCTATGGAAA
AACGCCAGCAACGCGGCCTTTTTACGGTTCCTGGCCTTTTGCTGGCCTTTTGCTCACATGTTCTTTCCTG
CGTTATCCCCTGATTCTGTGGATAACCGTATTACCGCCTTTGAGTGAGCTGATACCGCTCGCCGCAGCCG
AACGACCGAGCGCAGCGAGTCAGTGAGCGAGGAAGCGGAAGAGCGCCCAATACGCAAACCGCCTCTCCCC
GCGCGTTGGCCGATTCATTAATGCAGCTGGCACGACAGGTTTCCCGACTGGAAAGCGGGCAGTGAGCGCA
ACGCAATTAATGTGAGTTAGCTCACTCATTAGGCACCCCAGGCTTTACACTTTATGCTTCCGGCTCGTAT
GTTGTGTGGAATTGTGAGCGGATAACAATTTCACACGAGCTATTTAGGTGACACTATAGAAGTGAAGCTT
GGTCTCAACCTAAAAAAATTCTGATCGAAAATAGCTTACTTAAAAATCATAATTGAATAGTATCTTTTGT
TTTTAAACTAATTTAGTCTATATAATAATAATATTATTAACCATCGTAAACCACACATGATATTCAATAC
TTATAATAAATTAATCGCATAAAATACAATACTTAAAACGAGTGTTATATAATTTTACGTAACGTAAAAC
AATACAAAATTTTAATTCCTGAACGAATAAAACGAGTATATTAATTAATTTATTGATCGTATTAAAACGA
ATATGATCCAATTAAGATTACAATTACTAAAATCCCCACACTATTATTGTCATTATTTAACTATGGCAGA
TAGATAGATACAGAACCGTAAAGGACGTTAGGAAGAGGAAGAACGTTGACGAAGTCAACAACGAACAGAA
ACCGTCGATTTGAGGCGGCTCTAATCTCAACCACACGATCTTCTCTGCCTTTCCCTCTTCTCTCTTCTTC
TTCTTCTTCATCTTCTTCCTCGCAATTACCGCGAAAACTCATCTCTGCTCAATCCTCAATCTCAGTCTCT
CTGTTGACTCCGACTGTTATATAAAACCATACAAATACCTTCAGATTCACTACTTCAAACCTCAAAGCAA
CCACTGAATCTCGACTTTGATCAATTGAGAGAGAACATGAGACCGAATTCTCGCCCTATAGTGAGTCGTA
TTACCTGGCCGTCGTTTTACAACGTCGTGACTGGGAAAACCCTGGCGTTACCCAACTTAATCGCCTTGCA
GCACATCCCCCTTTCGCCAGCTGGCGTAATAGCGAAGAGGCCCGCACCGATCGCCCTTCCCAACAGTTGC
GCAGCCTGAATGGCGAATGGCGCCTGATGCGGTATTTTCTCCTTACGCATCTGTGCGGTATTTCACACCG
CATATGGTGCACTCTCAGTACAATCTGCTCTGATGCCGCATAGTTAAGCCAGCCCCGACACCCGCCAACA
CCCGCTGACGCGCCCTGACGGGCTTGTCTGCTCCCGGCATCCGCTTACAGACAAGCTGTGACCGTCTCCG
GGAGCTGCATGTGTCAGAGGTTTTCACCGTCATCACCGAAACGCGCGA
